>Addgene plasmid #77846 | PHKB gRNA (BRDN0001149204) | addgene full sequence | sequence record 188518 | Addgene Assembled Sequence
CCCGGGTGCAAAGATGGATAAAGTTTTAAACAGAGAGGAATCTTTGCAGCTAATGGACCTTCTAGGTCTT
GAAAGGAGTGGGAATTGGCTCCGGTGCCCGTCAGTGGGCAGAGCGCACATCGCCCACAGTCCCCGAGAAG
TTGGGGGGAGGGGTCGGCAATTGATCCGGTGCCTAGAGAAGGTGGCGCGGGGTAAACTGGGAAAGTGATG
TCGTGTACTGGCTCCGCCTTTTTCCCGAGGGTGGGGGAGAACCGTATATAAGTGCAGTAGTCGCCGTGAA
CGTTCTTTTTCGCAACGGGTTTGCCGCCAGAACACAGGTAAGTGCCGTGTGTGGTTCCCGCGGGCCTGGC
CTCTTTACGGGTTATGGCCCTTGCGTGCCTTGAATTACTTCCACCTGGCTGCAGTACGTGATTCTTGATC
CCGAGCTTCGGGTTGGAAGTGGGTGGGAGAGTTCGAGGCCTTGCGCTTAAGGAGCCCCTTCGCCTCGTGC
TTGAGTTGAGGCCTGGCCTGGGCGCTGGGGCCGCCGCGTGCGAATCTGGTGGCACCTTCGCGCCTGTCTC
GCTGCTTTCGATAAGTCTCTAGCCATTTAAAATTTTTGATGACCTGCTGCGACGCTTTTTTTCTGGCAAG
ATAGTCTTGTAAATGCGGGCCAAGATCTGCACACTGGTATTTCGGTTTTTGGGGCCGCGGGCGGCGACGG
GGCCCGTGCGTCCCAGCGCACATGTTCGGCGAGGCGGGGCCTGCGAGCGCGGCCACCGAGAATCGGACGG
GGGTAGTCTCAAGCTGGCCGGCCTGCTCTGGTGCCTGGCCTCGCGCCGCCGTGTATCGCCCCGCCCTGGG
CGGCAAGGCTGGCCCGGTCGGCACCAGTTGCGTGAGCGGAAAGATGGCCGCTTCCCGGCCCTGCTGCAGG
GAGCTCAAAATGGAGGACGCGGCGCTCGGGAGAGCGGGCGGGTGAGTCACCCACACAAAGGAAAAGGGCC
TTTCCGTCCTCAGCCGTCGCTTCATGTGACTCCACGGAGTACCGGGCGCCGTCCAGGCACCTCGATTAGT
TCTCGAGCTTTTGGAGTACGTCGTCTTTAGGTTGGGGGGAGGGGTTTTATGCGATGGAGTTTCCCCACAC
TGAGTGGGTGGAGACTGAAGTTAGGCCAGCTTGGCACTTGATGTAATTCTCCTTGGAATTTGCCCTTTTT
GAGTTTGGATCTTGGTTCATTCTCAAGCCTCAGACAGTGGTTCAAAGTTTTTTTCTTCCATTTCAGGTGT
CGTGACGTACGGCCACCATGACCGAGTACAAGCCCACGGTGCGCCTCGCCACCCGCGACGACGTCCCCAG
GGCCGTACGCACCCTCGCCGCCGCGTTCGCCGACTACCCCGCCACGCGCCACACCGTCGATCCGGACCGC
CACATCGAGCGGGTCACCGAGCTGCAAGAACTCTTCCTCACGCGCGTCGGGCTCGACATCGGCAAGGTGT
GGGTCGCGGACGACGGCGCCGCCGTGGCGGTCTGGACCACGCCGGAGAGCGTCGAAGCGGGGGCGGTGTT
CGCCGAGATCGGCCCGCGCATGGCCGAGTTGAGCGGTTCCCGGCTGGCCGCGCAGCAACAGATGGAAGGC
CTCCTGGCGCCGCACCGGCCCAAGGAGCCCGCGTGGTTCCTGGCCACCGTCGGAGTCTCGCCCGACCACC
AGGGCAAGGGTCTGGGCAGCGCCGTCGTGCTCCCCGGAGTGGAGGCGGCCGAGCGCGCCGGGGTGCCCGC
CTTCCTGGAGACCTCCGCGCCCCGCAACCTCCCCTTCTACGAGCGGCTCGGCTTCACCGTCACCGCCGAC
GTCGAGGTGCCCGAAGGACCGCGCACCTGGTGCATGACCCGCAAGCCCGGTGCCTGAACGCGTTAAGTCG
ACAATCAACCTCTGGATTACAAAATTTGTGAAAGATTGACTGGTATTCTTAACTATGTTGCTCCTTTTAC
GCTATGTGGATACGCTGCTTTAATGCCTTTGTATCATGCTATTGCTTCCCGTATGGCTTTCATTTTCTCC
TCCTTGTATAAATCCTGGTTGCTGTCTCTTTATGAGGAGTTGTGGCCCGTTGTCAGGCAACGTGGCGTGG
TGTGCACTGTGTTTGCTGACGCAACCCCCACTGGTTGGGGCATTGCCACCACCTGTCAGCTCCTTTCCGG
GACTTTCGCTTTCCCCCTCCCTATTGCCACGGCGGAACTCATCGCCGCCTGCCTTGCCCGCTGCTGGACA
GGGGCTCGGCTGTTGGGCACTGACAATTCCGTGGTGTTGTCGGGGAAATCATCGTCCTTTCCTTGGCTGC
TCGCCTGTGTTGCCACCTGGATTCTGCGCGGGACGTCCTTCTGCTACGTCCCTTCGGCCCTCAATCCAGC
GGACCTTCCTTCCCGCGGCCTGCTGCCGGCTCTGCGGCCTCTTCCGCGTCTTCGCCTTCGCCCTCAGACG
AGTCGGATCTCCCTTTGGGCCGCCTCCCCGCGTCGACTTTAAGACCAATGACTTACAAGGCAGCTGTAGA
TCTTAGCCACTTTTTAAAAGAAAAGGGGGGACTGGAAGGGCTAATTCACTCCCAACGAAGACAAGATCTG
CTTTTTGCTTGTACTGGGTCTCTCTGGTTAGACCAGATCTGAGCCTGGGAGCTCTCTGGCTAACTAGGGA
ACCCACTGCTTAAGCCTCAATAAAGCTTGCCTTGAGTGCTTCAAGTAGTGTGTGCCCGTCTGTTGTGTGA
CTCTGGTAACTAGAGATCCCTCAGACCCTTTTAGTCAGTGTGGAAAATCTCTAGCAGTACGTATAGTAGT
TCATGTCATCTTATTATTCAGTATTTATAACTTGCAAAGAAATGAATATCAGAGAGTGAGAGGAACTTGT
TTATTGCAGCTTATAATGGTTACAAATAAAGCAATAGCATCACAAATTTCACAAATAAAGCATTTTTTTC
ACTGCATTCTAGTTGTGGTTTGTCCAAACTCATCAATGTATCTTATCATGTCTGGCTCTAGCTATCCCGC
CCCTAACTCCGCCCATCCCGCCCCTAACTCCGCCCAGTTCCGCCCATTCTCCGCCCCATGGCTGACTAAT
TTTTTTTATTTATGCAGAGGCCGAGGCCGCCTCGGCCTCTGAGCTATTCCAGAAGTAGTGAGGAGGCTTT
TTTGGAGGCCTAGGGACGTACCCAATTCGCCCTATAGTGAGTCGTATTACGCGCGCTCACTGGCCGTCGT
TTTACAACGTCGTGACTGGGAAAACCCTGGCGTTACCCAACTTAATCGCCTTGCAGCACATCCCCCTTTC
GCCAGCTGGCGTAATAGCGAAGAGGCCCGCACCGATCGCCCTTCCCAACAGTTGCGCAGCCTGAATGGCG
AATGGG
[124 nt withheld, positions 3367-3490]
C
[91 nt withheld, positions 3492-3582]
A
[49 nt withheld, positions 3584-3632]
CCTTTGACGTTGGAGTCCACGTTCTTT
[37 nt withheld, positions 3660-3696]
ACCCTATCTCGGTCTATTCTTTTGATTTATAAGGGATTTTGCCGATTTCGGCCTATTGGTTAAAAAATGA
GCTGATTTAACAAAAATTTAACGCGAATTTTAACAAAATATTAACGCTTACAATTTAGGTGGCACTTTTC
GGGGAAATGTGCGCGGAACCCCTATTTGTTTATTTTTCTAAATACATTCAAATATGTATCCGCTCATGAG
ACAATAACCCTGATAAATGCTTCAATAATATTGAAAAAGGAAGAGTATGAGTATTCAACATTTCCGTGTC
GCCCTTATTCCCTTTTTTGCGGCATTTTGCCTTCCTGTTTTTGCTCACCCAGAAACGCTGGTGAAAGTAA
AAGATGCTGAAGATCAGTTGGGTGCACGAGTGGGTTACATCGAACTGGATCTCAACAGCGGTAAGATCCT
TGAGAGTTTTCGCCCCGAAGAACGTTTTCCAATGATGAGCACTTTTAAAGTTCTGCTATGTGGCGCGGTA
TTATCCCGTATTGACGCCGGGCAAGAGCAACTCGGTCGCCGCATACACTATTCTCAGAATGACTTGGTTG
AGTACTCACCAGTCACAGAAAAGCATCTTACGGATGGCATGACAGTAAGAGAATTATGCAGTGCTGCCAT
AACCATGAGTGATAACACTGCGGCCAACTTACTTCTGACAACGATCGGAGGACCGAAGGAGCTAACCGCT
TTTTTGCACAACATGGGGGATCATGTAACTCGCCTTGATCGTTGGGAACCGGAGCTGAATGAAGCCATAC
CAAACGACGAGCGTGACACCACGATGCCTGTAGCAATGGCAACAACGTTGCGCAAACTATTAACTGGCGA
ACTACTTACTCTAGCTTCCCGGCAACAATTAATAGACTGGATGGAGGCGGATAAAGTTGCAGGACCACTT
CTGCGCTCGGCCCTTCCGGCTGGCTGGTTTATTGCTGATAAATCTGGAGCCGGTGAGCGTGGGTCTCGCG
GTATCATTGCAGCACTGGGGCCAGATGGTAAGCCCTCCCGTATCGTAGTTATCTACACGACGGGGAGTCA
GGCAACTATGGATGAACGAAATAGACAGATCGCTGAGATAGGTGCCTCACTGATTAAGCATTGGTAACTG
TCAGACCAAGTTTACTCATATATACTTTAGATTGATTTAAAACTTCATTTTTAATTTAAAAGGATCTAGG
TGAAGATCCTTTTTGATAATCTCATGACCAAAATCCCTTAACGTGAGTTTTCGTTCCACTGAGCGTCAGA
CCCCGTAGAAAAGATCAAAGGATCTTCTTGAGATCCTTTTTTTCTGCGCGTAATCTGCTGCTTGCAAACA
AAAAAACCACCGCTACCAGCGGTGGTTTGTTTGCCGGATCAAGAGCTACCAACTCTTTTTCCGAAGGTAA
CTGGCTTCAGCAGAGCGCAGATACCAAATACTGTTCTTCTAGTGTAGCCGTAGTTAGGCCACCACTTCAA
GAACTCTGTAGCACCGCCTACATACCTCGCTCTGCTAATCCTGTTACCAGTGGCTGCTGCCAGTGGCGAT
AAGTCGTGTCTTACCGGGTTGGACTCAAGACGATAGTTACCGGATAAGGCGCAGCGGTCGGGCTGAACGG
GGGGTTCGTGCACACAGCCCAGCTTGGAGCGAACGACCTACACCGAACTGAGATACCTACAGCGTGAGCT
ATGAGAAAGCGCCACGCTTCCCGAAGGGAGAAAGGCGGACAGGTATCCGGTAAGCGGCAGGGTCGGAACA
GGAGAGCGCACGAGGGAGCTTCCAGGGGGAAACGCCTGGTATCTTTATAGTCCTGTCGGGTTTCGCCACC
TCTGACTTGAGCGTCGATTTTTGTGATGCTCGTCAGGGGGGCGGAGCCTATGGAAAAACGCCAGCAACGC
GGCCTTTTTACGGTTCCTGGCCTTTTGCTGGCCTTTTGCTCACATGTTCTTTCCTGCGTTATCCCCTGAT
TCTGTGGATAACCGTATTACCGCCTTTGAGTGAGCTGATACCGCTCGCCGCAGCCGAACGACCGAGCGCA
GCGAGTCAGTGAGCGAGGAAGCGGAAGAGCGCCCAATACGCAAACCGCCTCTCCCCGCGCGTTGGCCGAT
TCATTAATGCAGCTGGCACGACAGGTTTCCCGACTGGAAAGCGGGCAGTGAGCGCAACGCAATTAATGTG
AGTTAGCTCACTCATTAGGCACCCCAGGCTTTACACTTTATGCTTCCGGCTCGTATGTTGTGTGGAATTG
TGAGCGGATAACAATTTCACACAGGAAACAGCTATGACCATGATTACGCCAAGCGCGCAATTAACCCTCA
CTAAAGGGAACAAAAGCTGGAGCTGCAAGCTTAATGTAGTCTTATGCAATACTCTTGTAGTCTTGCAACA
TGGTAACGATGAGTTAGCAACATGCCTTACAAGGAGAGAAAAAGCACCGTGCATGCCGATTGGTGGAAGT
AAGGTGGTACGATCGTGCCTTATTAGGAAGGCAACAGACGGGTCTGACATGGATTGGACGAACCACTGAA
TTGCCGCATTGCAGAGATATTGTATTTAAGTGCCTAGCTCGATACATAAACGGGTCTCTCTGGTTAGACC
AGATCTGAGCCTGGGAGCTCTCTGGCTAACTAGGGAACCCACTGCTTAAGCCTCAATAAAGCTTGCCTTG
AGTGCTTCAAGTAGTGTGTGCCCGTCTGTTGTGTGACTCTGGTAACTAGAGATCCCTCAGACCCTTTTAG
TCAGTGTGGAAAATCTCTAGCAGTGGCGCCCGAACAGGGACTTGAAAGCGAAAGGGAAACCAGAGGAGCT
CTCTCGACGCAGGACTCGGCTTGCTGAAGCGCGCACGGCAAGAGGCGAGGGGCGGCGACTGGTGAGTACG
CCAAAAATTTTGACTAGCGGAGGCTAGAAGGAGAGAGATGGGTGCGAGAGCGTCAGTATTAAGCGGGGGA
GAATTAGATCGCGATGGGAAAAAATTCGGTTAAGGCCAGGGGGAAAGAAAAAATATAAATTAAAACATAT
AGTATGGGCAAGCAGGGAGCTAGAACGATTCGCAGTTAATCCTGGCCTGTTAGAAACATCAGAAGGCTGT
AGACAAATACTGGGACAGCTACAACCATCCCTTCAGACAGGATCAGAAGAACTTAGATCATTATATAATA
CAGTAGCAACCCTCTATTGTGTGCATCAAAGGATAGAGATAAAAGACACCAAGGAAGCTTTAGACAAGAT
AGAGGAAGAGCAAAACAAAAGTAAGACCACCGCACAGCAAGCGGCCGCTGATCTTCAGACCTGGAGGAGG
AGATATGAGGGACAATTGGAGAAGTGAATTATATAAATATAAAGTAGTAAAAATTGAACCATTAGGAGTA
GCACCCACCAAGGCAAAGAGAAGAGTGGTGCAGAGAGAAAAAAGAGCAGTGGGAATAGGAGCTTTGTTCC
TTGGGTTCTTGGGAGCAGCAGGAAGCACTATGGGCGCAGCGTCAATGACGCTGACGGTACAGGCCAGACA
ATTATTGTCTGGTATAGTGCAGCAGCAGAACAATTTGCTGAGGGCTATTGAGGCGCAACAGCATCTGTTG
CAACTCACAGTCTGGGGCATCAAGCAGCTCCAGGCAAGAATCCTGGCTGTGGAAAGATACCTAAAGGATC
AACAGCTCCTGGGGATTTGGGGTTGCTCTGGAAAACTCATTTGCACCACTGCTGTGCCTTGGAATGCTAG
TTGGAGTAATAAATCTCTGGAACAGATTTGGAATCACACGACCTGGATGGAGTGGGACAGAGAAATTAAC
AATTACACAAGCTTAATACACTCCTTAATTGAAGAATCGCAAAACCAGCAAGAAAAGAATGAACAAGAAT
TATTGGAATTAGATAAATGGGCAAGTTTGTGGAATTGGTTTAACATAACAAATTGGCTGTGGTATATAAA
ATTATTCATAATGATAGTAGGAGGCTTGGTAGGTTTAAGAATAGTTTTTGCTGTACTTTCTATAGTGAAT
AGAGTTAGGCAGGGATATTCACCATTATCGTTTCAGACCCACCTCCCAACCCCGAGGGGACCCAGAGAGG
GCCTATTTCCCATGATTCCTTCATATTTGCATATACGATACAAGGCTGTTAGAGAGATAATTAGAATTAA
TTTGACTGTAAACACAAAGATATTAGTACAAAATACGTGACGTAGAAAGTAATAATTTCTTGGGTAGTTT
GCAGTTTTAAAATTATGTTTTAAAATGGACTATCATATGCTTACCGTAACTTGAAAGTATTTCGATTTCT
TGGCTTTATATATCTTGTGGAAAGGACGAAACACCGTGAGTACCTTTGATGTCCCGGTTTTAGAGCTAGA
AATAGCAAGTTAAAATAAGGCTAGTCCGTTATCAACTTGAAAAAGTGGCACCGAGTCGGTGCTTTTTTAA
GCTTGGCGTAACTAGATCTTGAGACAAATGGCAGTATTCATCCACAATTTTAAAAGAAAAGGGGGGATTG
GGGGGTACAGTGCAGGGGAAAGAATAGTAGACATAATAGCAACAGACATACAAACTAAAGAATTACAAAA
ACAAATTACAAAAATTCAAAATTTTCGGGTTTATTACAGGGACAGCAGAGATCCACTTTGGCGCCGGCTC
GAGGGGG
Features (pLannotate 1.2.2; 29 found; start..end, strand, type, name):
     14..80      +  CDS            small t antigen (fragment): SV40 (simian virus 40) small t antigen
    106..317     +  promoter       EF-1α core promoter: core promoter for human elongation factor EF-1α
    318..1256    +  intron         EF-1α intron A: intron upstream of the start codon of human EF-1α
   1278..1877    +  CDS            PuroR (fragment): puromycin N-acetyltransferase; pac from Streptomyces; confers resistance to puromycin
   1893..2481    +  misc_feature   WPRE: woodchuck hepatitis virus posttranscriptional regulatory element
   2532..2551    +  misc_feature   cPPT/CTS (fragment): central polypurine tract and central termination sequence of HIV-1
   2553..2786    +  LTR            3' LTR (ΔU3): self-inactivating 3' long terminal repeat (LTR) from HIV-1
   2864..2985    +  polyA_signal   SV40 poly(A) signal: SV40 polyadenylation signal
   3025..3160    +  rep_origin     SV40 ori: SV40 origin of replication
   3181..3199    -  promoter       T7 promoter: promoter for bacteriophage T7 RNA polymerase
   3207..3362    +  CDS            lacZα (fragment): LacZα fragment of β-galactosidase; lacZ fragment
   3367..3795    +  rep_origin     f1 ori (sequence partly withheld): f1 bacteriophage origin of replication; arrow indicates direction of (+) strand synthesis
   3848..3952    +  promoter       AmpR promoter: bla
   3953..4813    +  CDS            AmpR: β-lactamase; bla; confers resistance to ampicillin, carbenicillin, and related antibiotics
   4984..5572    +  rep_origin     ori: high-copy-number ColE1/pMB1/pBR322/pUC origin of replication
   5755..5847    +  CDS            lacI (fragment): lac repressor; lacI; The lac repressor binds to the lac operator to inhibit transcription in E. coli. This inhibition can be relieved by adding lactose or isopropyl-β-D-thiogalactopyranoside (IPTG).
   5860..5881    +  protein_bind   CAP binding site: CAP binding activates transcription in the presence of cAMP. E. coli catabolite activator protein
   5896..5926    +  promoter       lac promoter: promoter for the E. coli lac operon
   5934..5950    +  protein_bind   lac operator: The lac repressor binds to the lac operator to inhibit transcription in E. coli. This inhibition can be relieved by adding lactose or isopropyl-β-D-thiogalactopyranoside (IPTG). lac repressor encoded by lacI
   5995..6013    +  promoter       T3 promoter: promoter for bacteriophage T3 RNA polymerase
   6041..6267    +  promoter       RSV promoter: Rous sarcoma virus enhancer/promoter
   6268..6448    +  LTR            5' LTR (truncated): truncated 5' long terminal repeat (LTR) from HIV-1
   6495..6620    +  misc_feature   HIV-1 Ψ: packaging signal of human immunodeficiency virus type 1
   6604..6967    +  CDS            HIV-1 gag (fragment): gag protein from human immunodeficiency virus 1; gag
   7113..7346    +  misc_feature   RRE: The Rev response element (RRE) of HIV-1 allows for Rev-dependent mRNA export from the nucleus to the cytoplasm.
   7723..7749    +  CDS            Rev (fragment): human immunodeficiency virus 1 (HIV-1) Rev protein; rev; enhances nuclear export of unspliced and incompletely spliced viral mRNAs
   7753..7993    +  promoter       U6 promoter: RNA polymerase III promoter for human U6 snRNA
   8023..8098    +  misc_RNA       gRNA scaffold: guide RNA scaffold for the Streptococcus pyogenes CRISPR/Cas9 system
   8154..8271    +  misc_feature   cPPT/CTS: central polypurine tract and central termination sequence of HIV-1
