[The description below was written by a language model from this plasmid's Addgene catalogue record and pLannotate feature annotations shown in this document.]
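Description:
PHKB gRNA (BRDN0001149204) is a third-generation lentiviral single-guide RNA plasmid built on the lentiGuide-Puro backbone and designed to target human PHKB. It belongs to a human kinome gRNA collection whose guides were designed against two PHKB reference transcripts. In bacteria the roughly 8.3 kb plasmid is maintained at high copy through a ColE1/pUC-type origin and selected with ampicillin via the β-lactamase gene. An f1 origin, an SV40 origin, lac regulatory fragments and T7/T3 promoters are carried over from the backbone.

The transfer cassette is framed by a chimeric RSV promoter fused to a truncated HIV-1 5' LTR, which makes genomic RNA production Tat-independent, and by a self-inactivating ΔU3 3' LTR followed by an SV40 polyadenylation signal. Between them lie the Ψ packaging signal with an adjoining gag fragment, the Rev response element for Rev-dependent nuclear export, and a cPPT/CTS that aids nuclear import of the provirus. The payload has two expression units. A human U6 RNA polymerase III promoter drives the PHKB-specific spacer joined to the Streptococcus pyogenes Cas9 guide scaffold. Downstream, the EF-1α core promoter with its intron A expresses puromycin N-acetyltransferase for selection of transduced mammalian cells, with a WPRE to enhance transcript expression.

The plasmid does not encode Cas9, so it is meant to be paired with a separate Cas9 lentivector or used in cells that already express Cas9. Its typical use is to produce lentivirus with packaging and envelope helper plasmids for CRISPR editing or knockout of PHKB in human cells.
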