Addgene plasmid #77846: PHKB gRNA (BRDN0001149204)
Purpose: 3rd generation lentiviral gRNA plasmid targeting human PHKB
Depositing lab: John Doench & David Root. Depositing organization: Broad Institute. Publication: Optimized sgRNA design to maximize activity and minimize off-target effects of CRISPR-Cas9. Doench JG, Fusi N, Sullender M, Hegde M, Vaimberg EW, Donovan KF, Smith I, Tothova Z, Wilen C, Orchard R, Virgin HW, Listgarten J, Root DE. Nat Biotechnol. 2016 Jan 18. doi: 10.1038/nbt.3437. PubMed 26780180.
Backbone
  Vector backbone: lentiGuide-Puro
  Backbone manufacturer: Zhang Lab (Addgene plasmid # 52963)
  Vector type: Mammalian Expression, Lentiviral, CRISPR
  Selectable markers: Puromycin
Growth in bacteria
  Bacterial resistance: Ampicillin, 100 μg/mL
  Growth temperature: 37°C
  Growth strain: DH5alpha
  Copy number: High Copy
Gene/Insert
  Gene/Insert name: PHKB (alt names: PHKB; NM_000293.2)
  gRNA/shRNA sequence: TGAGTACCTTTGATGTCCCG
  Species: H. sapiens (human)
  Entrez Gene: PHKB
  Promoter: hU6
  Cloning method: Unknown
  Sequencing primers: 5′ U6-F; 3′ pS2-R
Terms and licenses: Academic/Nonprofit Terms; Industry Terms: Not Available to Industry
Depositor comments: The gRNA was designed to target the following Genbank reference sequence(s): NM_000293.2,NM_001031835.2. Note that this plasmid does NOT contain Cas9. It should be used in conjunction with lentiCas9-Blast (Addgene #52962) or otherwise with cell lines already expressing Cas9. Browse the full kinome gRNA library at http://www.addgene.org/pooled-library/broadgpp-human-kinome/ or visit http://www.broadinstitute.org/rnai/public/ for detailed protocols and information.
How to cite: PHKB gRNA (BRDN0001149204) was a gift from John Doench & David Root (Addgene plasmid # 77846 ; http://n2t.net/addgene:77846 ; RRID:Addgene_77846)
