>Addgene plasmid #77846 | PHKB gRNA (BRDN0001149204) | depositor partial sequence | sequence record 145306 | Target Sequence
TGAGTACCTTTGATGTCCCG
