>Addgene plasmid #77846 | PHKB gRNA (BRDN0001149204) | addgene partial sequence | sequence record 188517 | hU6-F
CAGTTTTAAAATTATGTTTTAAAATGGACTATCATATGCTTACCGTAACTTGAAAGTATTTCGATTTCTT
GGCTTTATATATCTTGTGGAAAGGACGAAACACCGTGAGTACCTTTGATGTCCCGGTTTTAGAGCTAGAA
ATAGCAAGTTAAAATAAGGCTAGTCCGTTATCAACTTGAAAAAGTGGCACCGAGTCGGTGCTTTTTTAAG
CTTGGCGTAACTAGATCTTGAGACAAATGGCAGTATTCATCCACAATTTTAAAAGAAAAGGGGGGATTGG
GGGGTACAGTGCAGGGGAAAGAATAGTAGACATAATAGCAACAGACATACAAACTAAAGAATTACAAAAA
CAAATTACAAAAATTCAAAATTTTCGGGTTTATTACAGGGACAGCAGAGATCCACTTTGGCGCCGGCTCG
AGGGGGCCCGGGTGCAAAGATGGATAAAGTTTTAAACAGAGAGGAATCTTTGCAGCTAATGGACCTTCTA
GGTCTTGAAAGGAGTGGGAATTGGCTCCGGTGCCCGTCAGTGGGCAGAGCGCACATCGCCCACAGTCCCC
GAGAAGTTGG
